Addgene plasmid #85393: RGD-I27-CC
Purpose: MTFM mechanosensor for integrin. Integrin binding domain fused to titan immunoglobulin domain (I27) with two cysteines for immobilization and site for p-azidophenylalanine incorporation & Cy3 labeling
Depositing lab: Khalid Salaita. Depositing organization: Emory University. Publication: Titin-Based Nanoparticle Tension Sensors Map High-Magnitude Integrin Forces within Focal Adhesions. Galior K, Liu Y, Yehl K, Vivek S, Salaita K. Nano Lett. 2016 Jan 13;16(1):341-8. doi: 10.1021/acs.nanolett.5b03888. Epub 2015 Dec 7. PubMed 26598972.
Backbone
  Vector backbone: pET-22b
  Backbone manufacturer: Novagen
  Backbone size w/o insert (bp): 5493
  Vector type: Bacterial Expression
Growth in bacteria
  Bacterial resistance: Ampicillin, 100 μg/mL
  Growth temperature: 30°C
  Growth strain: DH5alpha
  Growth instructions: Use BL21(DE3) strain for expression
  Copy number: Unknown
Gene/Insert
  Gene/Insert name: RGD motif for integrin binding fused to titin immunoglobulin domain (I27), containing a TAG (amber) codon (alt name: KS29-ECC)
  Promoter: T7
  Tag / fusion protein: 6x His (C terminal on backbone)
  Cloning method: Unknown
  Sequencing primers: 5′ T7; 3′ T7-term
Terms and licenses: Academic/Nonprofit Terms; Industry Terms: Not Available to Industry
Depositor comments: Fibronectin binding motif (RGD) is TVYAVTGRGDSPASSAA. A TAG (amber) codon was added between the RGD motif and I27 for labeling with p-azidophenylalanine, an unnatural amino acid. The RGD-I27-CC fusion protein can be labeled with the Cy3 dye at this site using Cu-free click cyanoaddition coupling. I27 domain is the 27th immunoglobulin domain of cardiac titin. Two cysteine residues were added at the C-terminus of I27 to allow immobilization onto a gold nanoparticle. Please see the associated publication for material and methods information.
How to cite: RGD-I27-CC was a gift from Khalid Salaita (Addgene plasmid # 85393 ; http://n2t.net/addgene:85393 ; RRID:Addgene_85393)
