[The description below was written by a language model from this plasmid's Addgene catalogue record and pLannotate feature annotations shown in this document.]
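Description:
RGD-I27-CC is a bacterial expression plasmid built on the pET-22b backbone for producing a recombinant protein used as a molecular tension fluorescence microscopy (MTFM) sensor of integrin forces. It is propagated in E. coli through a pBR322-type origin accompanied by the bom region and the rop gene, and is selected with ampicillin via the β-lactamase gene. An f1 origin is also present. The short tetracycline-resistance fragments the annotation detects are nonfunctional remnants of the pBR322 lineage.

Expression is driven by a T7 promoter followed by a lac operator and the phage T7 gene 10 ribosome binding site, and ends at a T7 terminator. The plasmid-borne lacI gene keeps the cassette repressed until induction with IPTG, and a host supplying T7 RNA polymerase, such as a DE3 lysogen, is required. The insert encodes a fibronectin-derived RGD integrin-binding motif fused to I27, the 27th immunoglobulin domain of cardiac titin, with a backbone-derived C-terminal 6x His tag. An amber (TAG) codon between the RGD motif and I27 allows incorporation of the unnatural amino acid p-azidophenylalanine, which serves as a handle for copper-free click labeling with Cy3. Full-length product therefore depends on amber suppression machinery, which this plasmid's annotated features do not include. Two cysteines added at the C-terminus of I27 allow the protein to be immobilized on gold nanoparticles.

The automated feature table does not annotate the insert itself, leaving the region between the ribosome binding site and the terminator largely unlabeled. The brief match there to a T7-derived solubility tag fragment is probably a spurious hit on backbone sequence. According to the record, the purified, labeled protein is used to map high-magnitude integrin forces within focal adhesions.
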