Features (pLannotate 1.2.2; 17 found; start..end, strand, type, name):
     12..440     +  rep_origin     f1 ori (sequence partly withheld): f1 bacteriophage origin of replication; arrow indicates direction of (+) strand synthesis
    493..597     +  promoter       AmpR promoter: bla
    598..1458    +  CDS            AmpR: β-lactamase; bla; confers resistance to ampicillin, carbenicillin, and related antibiotics
   1629..2217    +  rep_origin     ori: high-copy-number ColE1/pMB1/pBR322/pUC origin of replication
   2403..2542    -  misc_feature   bom: basis of mobility region from pBR322
   2644..2835    -  CDS            rop: Rop protein, which maintains plasmids at low copy number; rop
   2852..3232    +  CDS            YPB1_ECOLX: Protein predicted: Swiss-Prot protein existence level 4. From Escherichia coli.
   3304..3595    -  CDS            TcR (fragment): tetracycline efflux protein; tet; confers resistance to tetracycline
   3610..3631    -  protein_bind   CAP binding site: CAP binding activates transcription in the presence of cAMP. E. coli catabolite activator protein
   3644..4726    -  CDS            lacI: lac repressor; lacI; The lac repressor binds to the lac operator to inhibit transcription in E. coli. This inhibition can be relieved by adding lactose or isopropyl-β-D-thiogalactopyranoside (IPTG).
   4727..4804    -  promoter       lacI promoter: lacI
   4812..5091    -  CDS            TcR (fragment): tetracycline efflux protein; tet; confers resistance to tetracycline
   5113..5131    +  promoter       T7 promoter: promoter for bacteriophage T7 RNA polymerase
   5132..5156    +  protein_bind   lac operator: The lac repressor binds to the lac operator to inhibit transcription in E. coli. This inhibition can be relieved by adding lactose or isopropyl-β-D-thiogalactopyranoside (IPTG). lac repressor encoded by lacI
   5171..5193    +  RBS            RBS: efficient ribosome binding site from bacteriophage T7 gene 10 (Olins and Rangwala, 1989)
   5577..5626    +  CDS            SET1 (fragment): solubility-enhancement tag derived from T7 phage gene 10B
   5634..5681    +  terminator     T7 terminator: transcription terminator for bacteriophage T7 RNA polymerase
>Addgene plasmid #85393 | RGD-I27-CC | addgene full sequence | sequence record 172696 | Addgene NGS Result
TGGCGAATGGG
[124 nt withheld, positions 12-135]
C
[91 nt withheld, positions 137-227]
A
[49 nt withheld, positions 229-277]
CCTTTGACGTTGGAGTCCACGTTCTTT
[37 nt withheld, positions 305-341]
ACCCTATCTCGGTCTATTCTTTTGATTTATAAGGGATTTTGCCGATTTCGGCCTATTGGTTAAAAAATGA
GCTGATTTAACAAAAATTTAACGCGAATTTTAACAAAATATTAACGCTTACAATTTAGGTGGCACTTTTC
GGGGAAATGTGCGCGGAACCCCTATTTGTTTATTTTTCTAAATACATTCAAATATGTATCCGCTCATGAG
ACAATAACCCTGATAAATGCTTCAATAATATTGAAAAAGGAAGAGTATGAGTATTCAACATTTCCGTGTC
GCCCTTATTCCCTTTTTTGCGGCATTTTGCCTTCCTGTTTTTGCTCACCCAGAAACGCTGGTGAAAGTAA
AAGATGCTGAAGATCAGTTGGGTGCACGAGTGGGTTACATCGAACTGGATCTCAACAGCGGTAAGATCCT
TGAGAGTTTTCGCCCCGAAGAACGTTTTCCAATGATGAGCACTTTTAAAGTTCTGCTATGTGGCGCGGTA
TTATCCCGTATTGACGCCGGGCAAGAGCAACTCGGTCGCCGCATACACTATTCTCAGAATGACTTGGTTG
AGTACTCACCAGTCACAGAAAAGCATCTTACGGATGGCATGACAGTAAGAGAATTATGCAGTGCTGCCAT
AACCATGAGTGATAACACTGCGGCCAACTTACTTCTGACAACGATCGGAGGACCGAAGGAGCTAACCGCT
TTTTTGCACAACATGGGGGATCATGTAACTCGCCTTGATCGTTGGGAACCGGAGCTGAATGAAGCCATAC
CAAACGACGAGCGTGACACCACGATGCCTGCAGCAATGGCAACAACGTTGCGCAAACTATTAACTGGCGA
ACTACTTACTCTAGCTTCCCGGCAACAATTAATAGACTGGATGGAGGCGGATAAAGTTGCAGGACCACTT
CTGCGCTCGGCCCTTCCGGCTGGCTGGTTTATTGCTGATAAATCTGGAGCCGGTGAGCGTGGGTCTCGCG
GTATCATTGCAGCACTGGGGCCAGATGGTAAGCCCTCCCGTATCGTAGTTATCTACACGACGGGGAGTCA
GGCAACTATGGATGAACGAAATAGACAGATCGCTGAGATAGGTGCCTCACTGATTAAGCATTGGTAACTG
TCAGACCAAGTTTACTCATATATACTTTAGATTGATTTAAAACTTCATTTTTAATTTAAAAGGATCTAGG
TGAAGATCCTTTTTGATAATCTCATGACCAAAATCCCTTAACGTGAGTTTTCGTTCCACTGAGCGTCAGA
CCCCGTAGAAAAGATCAAAGGATCTTCTTGAGATCCTTTTTTTCTGCGCGTAATCTGCTGCTTGCAAACA
AAAAAACCACCGCTACCAGCGGTGGTTTGTTTGCCGGATCAAGAGCTACCAACTCTTTTTCCGAAGGTAA
CTGGCTTCAGCAGAGCGCAGATACCAAATACTGTCCTTCTAGTGTAGCCGTAGTTAGGCCACCACTTCAA
GAACTCTGTAGCACCGCCTACATACCTCGCTCTGCTAATCCTGTTACCAGTGGCTGCTGCCAGTGGCGAT
AAGTCGTGTCTTACCGGGTTGGACTCAAGACGATAGTTACCGGATAAGGCGCAGCGGTCGGGCTGAACGG
GGGGTTCGTGCACACAGCCCAGCTTGGAGCGAACGACCTACACCGAACTGAGATACCTACAGCGTGAGCT
ATGAGAAAGCGCCACGCTTCCCGAAGGGAGAAAGGCGGACAGGTATCCGGTAAGCGGCAGGGTCGGAACA
GGAGAGCGCACGAGGGAGCTTCCAGGGGGAAACGCCTGGTATCTTTATAGTCCTGTCGGGTTTCGCCACC
TCTGACTTGAGCGTCGATTTTTGTGATGCTCGTCAGGGGGGCGGAGCCTATGGAAAAACGCCAGCAACGC
GGCCTTTTTACGGTTCCTGGCCTTTTGCTGGCCTTTTGCTCACATGTTCTTTCCTGCGTTATCCCCTGAT
TCTGTGGATAACCGTATTACCGCCTTTGAGTGAGCTGATACCGCTCGCCGCAGCCGAACGACCGAGCGCA
GCGAGTCAGTGAGCGAGGAAGCGGAAGAGCGCCTGATGCGGTATTTTCTCCTTACGCATCTGTGCGGTAT
TTCACACCGCAATGGTGCACTCTCAGTACAATCTGCTCTGATGCCGCATAGTTAAGCCAGTATACACTCC
GCTATCGCTACGTGACTGGGTCATGGCTGCGCCCCGACACCCGCCAACACCCGCTGACGCGCCCTGACGG
GCTTGTCTGCTCCCGGCATCCGCTTACAGACAAGCTGTGACCGTCTCCGGGAGCTGCATGTGTCAGAGGT
TTTCACCGTCATCACCGAAACGCGCGAGGCAGCTGCGGTAAAGCTCATCAGCGTGGTCGTGAAGCGATTC
ACAGATGTCTGCCTGTTCATCCGCGTCCAGCTCGTTGAGTTTCTCCAGAAGCGTTAATGTCTGGCTTCTG
ATAAAGCGGGCCATGTTAAGGGCGGTTTTTTCCTGTTTGGTCACTGATGCCTCCGTGTAAGGGGGATTTC
TGTTCATGGGGGTAATGATACCGATGAAACGAGAGAGGATGCTCACGATACGGGTTACTGATGATGAACA
TGCCCGGTTACTGGAACGTTGTGAGGGTAAACAACTGGCGGTATGGATGCGGCGGGACCAGAGAAAAATC
ACTCAGGGTCAATGCCAGCGCTTCGTTAATACAGATGTAGGTGTTCCACAGGGTAGCCAGCAGCATCCTG
CGATGCAGATCCGGAACATAATGGTGCAGGGCGCTGACTTCCGCGTTTCCAGACTTTACGAAACACGGAA
ACCGAAGACCATTCATGTTGTTGCTCAGGTCGCAGACGTTTTGCAGCAGCAGTCGCTTCACGTTCGCTCG
CGTATCGGTGATTCATTCTGCTAACCAGTAAGGCAACCCCGCCAGCCTAGCCGGGTCCTCAACGACAGGA
GCACGATCATGCGCACCCGTGGGGCCGCCATGCCGGCGATAATGGCCTGCTTCTCGCCGAAACGTTTGGT
GGCGGGACCAGTGACGAAGGCTTGAGCGAGGGCGTGCAAGATTCCGAATACCGCAAGCGACAGGCCGATC
ATCGTCGCGCTCCAGCGAAAGCGGTCCTCGCCGAAAATGACCCAGAGCGCTGCCGGCACCTGTCCTACGA
GTTGCATGATAAAGAAGACAGTCATAAGTGCGGCGACGATAGTCATGCCCCGCGCCCACCGGAAGGAGCT
GACTGGGTTGAAGGCTCTCAAGGGCATCGGTCGAGATCCCGGTGCCTAATGAGTGAGCTAACTTACATTA
ATTGCGTTGCGCTCACTGCCCGCTTTCCAGTCGGGAAACCTGTCGTGCCAGCTGCATTAATGAATCGGCC
AACGCGCGGGGAGAGGCGGTTTGCGTATTGGGCGCCAGGGTGGTTTTTCTTTTCACCAGTGAGACGGGCA
ACAGCTGATTGCCCTTCACCGCCTGGCCCTGAGAGAGTTGCAGCAAGCGGTCCACGCTGGTTTGCCCCAG
CAGGCGAAAATCCTGTTTGATGGTGGTTAACGGCGGGATATAACATGAGCTGTCTTCGGTATCGTCGTAT
CCCACTACCGAGATATCCGCACCAACGCGCAGCCCGGACTCGGTAATGGCGCGCATTGCGCCCAGCGCCA
TCTGATCGTTGGCAACCAGCATCGCAGTGGGAACGATGCCCTCATTCAGCATTTGCATGGTTTGTTGAAA
ACCGGACATGGCACTCCAGTCGCCTTCCCGTTCCGCTATCGGCTGAATTTGATTGCGAGTGAGATATTTA
TGCCAGCCAGCCAGACGCAGACGCGCCGAGACAGAACTTAATGGGCCCGCTAACAGCGCGATTTGCTGGT
GACCCAATGCGACCAGATGCTCCACGCCCAGTCGCGTACCGTCTTCATGGGAGAAAATAATACTGTTGAT
GGGTGTCTGGTCAGAGACATCAAGAAATAACGCCGGAACATTAGTGCAGGCAGCTTCCACAGCAATGGCA
TCCTGGTCATCCAGCGGATAGTTAATGATCAGCCCACTGACGCGTTGCGCGAGAAGATTGTGCACCGCCG
CTTTACAGGCTTCGACGCCGCTTCGTTCTACCATCGACACCACCACGCTGGCACCCAGTTGATCGGCGCG
AGATTTAATCGCCGCGACAATTTGCGACGGCGCGTGCAGGGCCAGACTGGAGGTGGCAACGCCAATCAGC
AACGACTGTTTGCCCGCCAGTTGTTGTGCCACGCGGTTGGGAATGTAATTCAGCTCCGCCATCGCCGCTT
CCACTTTTTCCCGCGTTTTCGCAGAAACGTGGCTGGCCTGGTTCACCACGCGGGAAACGGTCTGATAAGA
GACACCGGCATACTCTGCGACATCGTATAACGTTACTGGTTTCACATTCACCACCCTGAATTGACTCTCT
TCCGGGCGCTATCATGCCATACCGCGAAAGGTTTTGCGCCATTCGATGGTGTCCGGGATCTCGACGCTCT
CCCTTATGCGACTCCTGCATTAGGAAGCAGCCCAGTAGTAGGTTGAGGCCGTTGAGCACCGCCGCCGCAA
GGAATGGTGCATGCAAGGAGATGGCGCCCAACAGTCCCCCGGCCACGGGGCCTGCCACCATACCCACGCC
GAAACAAGCGCTCATGAGCCCGAAGTGGCGAGCCCGATCTTCCCCATCGGTGATGTCGGCGATATAGGCG
CCAGCAACCGCACCTGTGGCGCCGGTGATGCCGGCCACGATGCGTCCGGCGTAGAGGATCGAGATCTCGA
TCCCGCGAAATTAATACGACTCACTATAGGGGAATTGTGAGCGGATAACAATTCCCCTCTAGAAATAATT
TTGTTTAACTTTAAGAAGGAGATATACATATGACCGTGTATGCAGTTACCGGTCGTGGTGATAGTCCGGC
AAGCAGCGCAGCACATATGGGTGGTTAGGGCGGTCTGATCGAAGTTGAAAAACCGCTGTATGGTGTTGAA
GTTTTTGTTGGTGAAACCGCACACTTTGAAATTGAACTGAGCGAACCGGATGTTCATGGTCAGTGGAAAC
TGAAAGGTCAGCCGCTGGCAGCAAGTCCGGATTGTGAAATTATTGAAGATGGCAAAAAACACATCCTGAT
CCTGCATAATTGTCAGCTGGGTATGACCGGTGAAGTTAGCTTTCAAGCAGCAAATACCAAAAGCGCAGCC
AATCTGAAAGTTAAAGAACTGTGTTGTCATCACCATCACCACCATTGAGGATCCGGCTGCTAACAAAGCC
CGAAAGGAAGCTGAGTTGGCTGCTGCCACCGCTGAGCAATAACTAGCATAACCCCTTGGGGCCTCTAAAC
GGGTCTTGAGGGGTTTTTTGCTGAAAGGAGGAACTATATCCGGAT
